Addgene plasmid #67082: pCellFree_G03 YY1
Purpose: Standard for cell-free expression benchmarking.
Depositing lab: Kirill Alexandrov. Depositing organization: University of Queensland. Publication: Performance benchmarking of four cell-free protein expression systems. Gagoski D, Polinkovsky ME, Mureev S, Kunert A, Johnston W, Gambin Y, Alexandrov K. Biotechnol Bioeng. 2015 Aug 24. doi: 10.1002/bit.25814. PubMed 26301602.
Backbone
  Vector backbone: pCellFree_G03
  Vector type: Cell-free expression
Growth in bacteria
  Bacterial resistance: Ampicillin, 100 μg/mL
  Growth temperature: 37°C
  Growth strain: DH5alpha
  Copy number: High Copy
Gene/Insert
  Gene/Insert name: YY1 (alt name: YY1 transcription factor)
  Species: H. sapiens (human)
  Entrez Gene: YY1 (a.k.a. DELTA, GADEVS, INO80S, NF-E1, UCRBP, YIN-YANG-1)
  Promoter: T7
  Tag / fusion protein: His (N terminal on backbone); EGFP (N terminal on backbone)
  Cloning method: Gateway Cloning
  Sequencing primers: 5′ EGFP-C; 3′ T7 terminal
Terms and licenses: Academic/Nonprofit Terms; Industry Terms: Not Available to Industry
How to cite: pCellFree_G03 YY1 was a gift from Kirill Alexandrov (Addgene plasmid # 67082 ; http://n2t.net/addgene:67082 ; RRID:Addgene_67082)
