[The description below was written by a language model from this plasmid's Addgene catalogue record.]
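Description:
pCellFree_G03 YY1 is a cell-free expression plasmid built on the pCellFree_G03 backbone and carrying the human YY1 transcription factor (Yin Yang 1) as its insert. It is maintained in E. coli as a high-copy plasmid under ampicillin selection; the record does not name the origin of replication or give a feature map, so details of the backbone beyond the catalogue fields are not available here.

The YY1 open reading frame was introduced by Gateway recombination cloning, which places it downstream of backbone-encoded N-terminal tags: a His tag and EGFP. Transcription is driven by a T7 promoter, so expression depends on T7 RNA polymerase supplied in a coupled transcription–translation reaction rather than on a cellular host's own machinery. The listed 3′ sequencing primer suggests that a T7 terminator lies downstream of the insert, although this element is not explicitly recorded. The product is therefore a His–EGFP–YY1 fusion, in which the EGFP moiety gives a direct fluorescent readout of yield and of the integrity of the translated protein, while the His tag allows affinity capture or detection. Any translation-enhancing leader sequences that the backbone may contain are not stated in the record.

The stated purpose of the construct is to serve as a standard for benchmarking cell-free protein expression. It belongs to work comparing the performance of four different cell-free systems, where a defined, fluorescently tagged human protein such as YY1 provides a common test substrate for comparing expression across lysates.
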