>Addgene plasmid #67082 | pCellFree_G03 YY1 | addgene partial sequence | sequence record 119733 | EGFP-N 5'-CGTCGCCGTCCAGCTCGACCAG-3'
TCCTCGCCCTTGCTTGTGCCGTGGTGATGGTGGTGATGGTGGTGACCAGAGGTGCCCATGGTTTCACTTA
CGTGTTTAATGTCTTTACAGACTTTATACATTACTGTCATGGTTAAATAAAATAAAATAAAATAAAATAA
AATAAAATAAAATAAAATAAAATAAAATAAAATAAACTTAAGATGTCCCTATAGTGAGTCGTATTAGACG
TCAGGTGGCACTTTTCGGGGAAATGTGCGCGGAACCCCTATTTGTTTATTTTTCTAAATACATTCAAATA
TGTATCCGCTCATGAGACAATAACCCTGATAAATGCTTCAATAATATTGAAAAAGGAAGAGTATGAGTAT
TCAACATTTCCGTGTCGCCCTTATTCCCTTTTTTGCGGCATTTTGCCTTCCTGTTTTTGCTCACCCAGAA
ACGCTGGTGAAAGTAAAAGATGCTGAAGATCAGTTGGGTGCACGAGTGGGTTACATCGAACTGGATCTCA
ACAGCGGTAAGATCCTTGAGAGTTTTCGCCCCGAAGAACGTTTTCCAATGATGAGCACTTTTAAAGTTCT
GCTATGTGGCGCGGTATTATCCCGTATTGACGCCGGGCAAGAGCAACTCGGTCGCCGCATACACTATTCT
CAGAATGACTTGGTTGAGTACTCACCAGTCACAGAAAAGCATCTTACGGATGGCATGACAGTAAGAGAAT
TATGCAGTGCTGCCATAACCATGAGTGATAACACTGCGGCCAACTTACTTCTGACAACGATCGGAGGACC
GAAGGAGCTAACCGCTTTTTTGCACAACATGGGGGATCATGTAACTCGCCTTGATCGTTGGGAACCGGAG
CTGAATGAAGCCATACCAAACGACGAGCGTGACACCACGATGCCTGTAGCAATGGCAACAACGTTGCGCA
AACTATTAACTGGCGAACTACTTACTCTAGCTTCCCGGCAACAATTAATAGACTGGATGGAGGCGGATAA
AGTTGC
