>Addgene plasmid #67082 | pCellFree_G03 YY1 | addgene partial sequence | sequence record 119734 | T7term 5'-GCTAGTTATTGCTCAGCGG-3'
TACCACGCGTACCCAACACACGGACACATGCACGAACACGCATGCAGAGAGATCATACATCATCTATAGA
GAAGTACACGTAAAAGTAAGACTCGTCGTCTGCCAGCTACAACCGAGAAGGCGACGTGAAAGGAACAAGA
AAGGAGGAGGAGGGCGGCCGCTTACACCACTTTGTACAAGAAAGTTGGGCACTGGTTGTTTTTGGCCTTA
GCATGTGTTAAGATGTGAGATTTCAGGTTAGTTGACTGAGCAAACTTCTTATTACAACCATCGAAGGGGC
ACACATAGGGCCTGTCTCCGGTATGGATTCGCACATGTGTGCGCAAATTGAAGTCCAGTGAAAAGCGTTT
CCCACAGCCTTCGAACGTGCACTGAAAGGGCTTCTCTCCAGTATGAACCAGTTGGTGTCGTTTTAGTTTT
GAACTCTCAACAAAAGCTTTGCCACATTCTGCACAGACGTGGACTCTGGGACCGTGGGTGTGCAGATGTT
TTCTCATGGCCGAGTTATCCCTGAACATCTTTGTGCAGCCTTTATGAGGGCAAGCTATTGTTCTTGGAGC
ATCATCTTCTTTAATTTTTCTTGGCTTCATTCTAGCAAATTCTGCCAGTTGTTTGGGATCTGAGAGGTCA
ATGCCAGGTATTCCTCCAGGAGGAAGTTTCTTTCCTGTCATATATTCTGAATAATCAGGAGGTGAGTTCT
CTCCAATGATCTGTTCTTCAACCACTGTCTCATGGTCAATATCTTTTTTTTCATCTGAGGACCACATGGT
GACCGAGAACTCGCCCTCCAGGGTCTTGATCTGCACCTGCTTCTGCTCCCACTTCTTGTTGCCCGGGTCG
GCGCCGCCGCCGCCCGCCGCGCCGGCCCCGCCGCTGAGGTAACTCTTCTTGCCGCTCTTCTTGCCGCCGC
CCTTCTTGACGCGGCCGCCTCCCGACGACGACGAGCCGCCGCCGCCGCTCTTGCCGGCCGCCGCCACGGT
GACCAGCGTTTGTTCAATGTA
